Addgene plasmid #52037: pcDNA3.1-Hmga2 shMut m7
Purpose: encodes shMut HMGA2 m7
Depositing lab: Julian Downward. Depositing organization: Cancer Research UK. Publication: HMGA2 functions as a competing endogenous RNA to promote lung cancer progression. Kumar MS, Armenteros-Monterroso E, East P, Chakravorty P, Matthews N, Winslow MM, Downward J. Nature. 2014 Jan 9;505(7482):212-7. doi: 10.1038/nature12785. Epub 2013 Dec 4. PubMed 24305048.
Backbone
  Vector backbone: pcDNA3.1
  Backbone manufacturer: Invitrogen
  Vector type: Mammalian Expression
  Selectable markers: Neomycin (select with G418)
Growth in bacteria
  Bacterial resistance: Ampicillin, 100 μg/mL
  Growth temperature: 37°C
  Growth strain: DH5alpha
  Copy number: High Copy
Gene/Insert
  Gene/Insert name: Hmga2
  Species: M. musculus (mouse)
  Mutation: shRNA binding site mutated, all seven let-7 sites in the 3′ UTR mutated (‘m7’)
  Entrez Gene: Hmga2 (a.k.a. 9430083A20Rik, HMGI-C, Hmgic, pg, pygmy)
  Promoter: CMV
  Cloning method: Restriction Enzyme; 5′ cloning site EcoRI (not destroyed); 3′ cloning site EcoRI (not destroyed)
  Sequencing primers: 5′ CMV-F; 3′ BGH-rev
Terms and licenses: Academic/Nonprofit Terms; Industry Terms: Not Available to Industry
Depositor comments: let-7 sequence for nucleotides 2-15 is CAACCTACTACCTCA.
How to cite: pcDNA3.1-Hmga2 shMut m7 was a gift from Julian Downward (Addgene plasmid # 52037 ; http://n2t.net/addgene:52037 ; RRID:Addgene_52037)
