[The description below was written by a language model from this plasmid's Addgene catalogue record.]
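Description:
pcDNA3.1-Hmga2 shMut m7 is a mammalian expression plasmid built on the Invitrogen pcDNA3.1 backbone. It is maintained as a high-copy plasmid in E. coli under ampicillin selection, and it carries a neomycin resistance marker so that transfected mammalian cells can be selected with G418. The insert is mouse Hmga2, cloned into an EcoRI site that is retained at both ends, so its orientation relative to the promoter is not fixed by the cloning strategy. Transcription is driven by the CMV promoter. The use of a BGH reverse sequencing primer is consistent with the bovine growth hormone polyadenylation region that normally lies downstream of the cloning site in this backbone. No feature table accompanies the record, so exact insert boundaries and element positions are not documented here.

The Hmga2 insert carries two sets of changes. "shMut" means the binding site for an shRNA has been mutated, which should let the exogenous transcript escape knockdown by that shRNA and makes it suitable for rescue experiments in cells depleted of endogenous Hmga2. The record does not specify which shRNA is involved. "m7" means all seven let-7 microRNA target sites in the 3′ UTR have been mutated, so the transcript should neither be repressed by let-7 nor sequester it. The associated work addresses Hmga2 acting as a competing endogenous RNA in lung cancer progression. In that context, the construct serves to test whether Hmga2's effects depend on let-7 binding by its transcript, presumably in comparison with versions that keep intact let-7 sites.
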