>Addgene plasmid #52037 | pcDNA3.1-Hmga2 shMut m7 | addgene partial sequence | sequence record 81149 | CMV-F 5'-CGCAAATGGGCGGTAGGCGTG-3'
CTCTCTGGCTAACTAGAGAACCCACTGCTTACTGGCTTATCGAAATTAATACGACTCACTATAGGGAGAC
CCAAGCTGGCTAGCGTTTAAACTTAAGCTTGGTACCGAGCTCGGATCCACTAGTCCAGTGTGGTGGAATT
CCCGGGATCGCAACTCCCGAGCCTTTGCGGAGAGAGCAACCCTCTCCGCCTCCAACTCTTCCCTCTCCTT
CGCTTCCCGCCTCCTCTCCCTACCTCCACCTCTACCTCCGCCACCCACTGCCCGCAGCGCCTCCTCCTTT
CCTCCTCCTCCTCTCCTCCTCCTCTCTTCCTCCTCCCCTCTCTCTTTTTGGCAGCCGCTGGACGTCCGGT
GTTGATGGTGGCAGCGGCGGCAGCCTAAGCAGCAGCAGTAGTCCCCGGCGCACTCGCCAGCTCGCCTGCT
CTCGCCGCTCTTGCCCTCTCCAGCTCTCTACATCCCGTCTCCCGAAAGGTGCTGGGCGGATTCGGGGCGG
CGGAGGCCGAGCGGCTGCAGCGGCGGTACCGGTAGAGGCAGTGGTAGCGGCGGCGGGAGGCAGGATGAGC
GCACGCGGTGAGGGCGCCGGGCAGCCGTCCACATCAGCCCAGGGACAACCTGCCGCCCCGGTGCCACAGA
AGCGAGGACGCGGCCGACCCAGGAAGCAGCAGCAAGAGCCAACCTGTGAGCCCTCTCCTAAGAGACCCAG
AGGAAGACCCAAAGGCAGCAAAAACAAGAGCCCCTCTAAAGCAGCCCAGAAGAAAGCAGAGACCATTGGA
GAAAAACGGCCAAGAGGCAGACCTAGGAAATGGCCACAACAAGTCGTTCAGAAGAAGCCTGCTCAGGAGA
CTGAAGAGACATCCTCGCAAGAGTCCGCAGAGGAGGATTAGGGGGCGCCGACATTCAATTTCTAACGCAG
CATCAGTTGGATCTTTTGAAGGGAGAAGACACTGCAGTGACCAGTTATTCTTAACTGCCACGGTCTTTCT
ACTTCCTGCGGGGTGGGGCGGGGGCGGGGCTGG
