>Addgene plasmid #52037 | pcDNA3.1-Hmga2 shMut m7 | addgene partial sequence | sequence record 82189 | BGH-rev 5'-TAGAAGGCACAGTCGAGG-3'
TCGAGCGGCCGCCACTGTGCTGGATATCTGCAGAATTCGCCCTTGGCTGTTATGTTTATTGTGCAGACAG
TGATAATCCACTAGAGAAGGTATTGCCACAAGCAAGCCGTCCAAGTACAATCACAGACAGCGACTCTACA
CAAGGAACAGAGAACGAAGTCAGAGGGCACACAAAGGAACGGGGAGAAAGTTGGATGCAGGAATTCGCCT
TGATAAGTTTCTCCTGCAAACATACTTAGCTTGCAGAAATGGTAGAGAAGTTAGATGTCCAGTCTTACTT
AGCTGTGACCAACAACAGTAAAAAACAGTCTTATAAAATTTATCTCCCACAAAAATAAACTATATATATA
AAAATTTTATGATGTTCTCACTGTTCCATTGGACACAAGCCTTTTTTTTTCTCTTTTTTTTCTTTTTTTT
CAGTATGAAAAATGCGTTATACTGGGACTTAAGCGTTAGTAGTGTGTTTTGATTGTACAACATACAGGAA
ATAAGGAATAACTTCATCAGAGATGGAAATTGCTCGGTGTGCCGAGTCTGGCCAACACGAGAAGCTGCTT
CAGTTTTTATGAGCTGGCCAAAATGAGGTTTCTGTAAGGCCCATCCGAAGACCCGGAATGAGAATCTGAT
ATTTATAAGCCACTGTTTATTTGATTATTTAATGCATTGTTAACAGTCATGTTGAATTTTAATCTCTCCA
TAGCTCCTTTGGCGACTCACAACAGTGAGCCATCTGCCAGTCTCAGAGCGGCACGTGGCCTTTGAAGTAA
CCTCCCTGAAAACAGCTGGA
