>Addgene plasmid #52037 | pcDNA3.1-Hmga2 shMut m7 | addgene partial sequence | sequence record 82792 | mHMGA2-For 5'-AAGGCAGCAAAAACAAGAGC-3'
TTGGAGAAAAACGGCCAAGAGGCAGACCTAGGAAATGGCCACAACAAGTCGTTCAGAAGAAGCCTGCTCA
GGAGACTGAAGAGACATCCTCGCAAGAGTCCGCAGAGGAGGATTAGGGGGCGCCGACATTCAATTTCTAA
CGCAGCATCAGTTGGATCTTTTGAAGGGAGAAGACACTGCAGTGACCAGTTATTCTTAACTGCCACGGTC
TTTCTACTTCCTGCGGGGTGGGGCGGGGGCGGGGCTGGGCGAGGGGCGGGGCCGGGGTGGGCGAAATCGC
ATAACCTTGAGAAGGACTATATTAATCACTTTGTAATCCCTTCACAGTCCCAGGTTTAGTGAAAAACTGC
TGTAAACACGGGGGACACAGTTTAACAATGCAACTTTTAATGACTGTTTTCTTTTTCCTTAACTTACTAA
TAGTTTGTGGATCTGATAAGCAAGGGTGTGTGGTTGAAGAAAACCTCTGTGGTGGGCTTAATCAGTCACT
ACATGCAAACCCTAAACCGGCACCCTGGTGACCGGGGGCATTCGTATAAGAAAAGCATTGTGTGTGACTC
TGTGTCCACTCAGATGCCACCCCCACCATGATCATAGAAAATCTGCTTAGGACACCAAAGATGAGAACTA
GACACTACTCTCCTTTCTTTGTGTATAATCTTGTAGACACTTACTTGATTTTTTTTTCTTTTTTTACTTT
TCAATTCTGAATGAGACAAAATGCTGGTGTATCTTTTCATACAGCTAGCAAACCAGAATAGGTTATGCTC
GTTTTTTGCTTTGTTTTGTTTTTCAAAAAGGGAAGTAAACGAGAACCGTTGACTCCTCCATTTATGGACT
CATACACAGCAGCAGGAGTGATAAGCCCACAAGCTCTCTTTCCCGCCTCGGGAAATCTACACAGCCAAAA
GCCACTTAGCCATAAATGACACTTGTCAGCCTTGAAGCATCGGAGATAACTAGCTGAGTAAAATGATCCT
GTTTTGGAATTTAATGAAAAGGTTAACAGTACCCAATGAACCCACCCAA
