>Addgene plasmid #52037 | pcDNA3.1-Hmga2 shMut m7 | addgene partial sequence | sequence record 82794 | mHmga2-3UTR-Rev 5'-mouse 3' UTR Hmga2 to get the let7 sites-3'
ACCTCCCTGAAAACAGCTGGAAGAGACATGGTTGTTTGTTTGTTTCATTTGGCTTCAGTATTAACTTATA
CTGACACAAGCCACTATGAGAAACTACCTCCTGGCCCAGTGGGTAACACTCTGGAAAGTCAGCACACTTA
ATAGGAGAGAAAGGCATAGAAACTCTACACAAGAAGCGTCCAAAACAAATCTGCTTGAGACATTTTTTTA
CAAAAATCACATTGTGTAAAATACATGAAAAAATATCGGTCAAGCATATTCTTCTAGGCAACAAATCTTA
GAAATCTATTTTTTTCCTTTTTCATTGCATTAGGCAAAAGGCTGAGCTGGTTGTAGCAAAATTTCAAGTT
TCTTTGAAGGTTGGCTTGATTTTAATTCATTTATTTTTGCAAAAGTATGTAAAAAAATTGTGTTTCTATC
AAGTGTCTTTTACCAAAAAAAATGTTTCAATGAGGGAGAGGTGAGGTTTGAGCTCCTTCAAACATGGGGG
AAGGAAATCAATGAGTGATATAGGCTGCAAGTTCGTTCCTTTGGAAGTGTGGCGTTAGTTCCTTGCAAAT
CAGGAAGTCCATTTGTTTCAATAATTCATTTGCGTTACAAACTTGGAGACTTATATTTGAACACTACAGA
TGTGTGTGTGTGATACAAAGTAGTGTCACTGAAAAAAAAATTCTCCTTAAGAACCTAGGAGCAACTTGAC
TCAAAACTGTTTCAAATTAATGTAACAATCTAGCAGGAAAGCTGCCACAAGCATTTGTAACATTTTAATT
AAAAAAAAAAAAAGTCATAGAAACATGCATAGCCTGCTGAGACGGAGTAAGAGTACAGAGAAGAATGGTC
GAGAACTGGGGATGGCTGAGATGCCGACCCAGTAAGGTTTGGTTTGGTTTTGGTGGGCTTTTTTTTTTCC
TTTCTCTTGCAGGGCTTGTGTCTAGCAGCGTGTAACAAGTGCAGGGCTGTAAATTCACTGTAGCATTCAG
CGTTAGTATTGAGGAGTGGGGATTATTGCATCTCTGGCTAAAAGTGCAGCGTG
